Addgene plasmid #174091: pCMV-T7-SpCas9-BPNLS(SV40)-3xFLAG-P2A-mScarlet (MNW001)
Purpose: CMV and T7 promoter expression plasmid for human codon optimized SpCas9 with a C-terminal bi-partite NLS, 3x flag tag, and P2A-mScarlet
Depositing lab: Benjamin Kleinstiver. Depositing organization: Massachusetts General Hospital.
Backbone
  Vector backbone: JDS246 (Addgene ID 43861)
  Vector type: Mammalian Expression ; in vitro transcription; T7 promoter
Growth in bacteria
  Bacterial resistance: Ampicillin, 100 μg/mL
  Growth temperature: 37°C
  Growth strain: DH5alpha
  Copy number: High Copy
Gene/Insert
  Gene/Insert name: human codon optimized SpCas9 with BPNLS-3xFLAG-P2A-mScarlet (alt name: MNW001)
  Species: H. sapiens (human)
  Promoter: pCMV and T7
  Tag / fusion protein: BPNLS-3xFLAG-P2A-mScarlet (C terminal on insert)
  Cloning method: Gibson Cloning
  Sequencing primers: 5′ oBK6928-CCAAGTCTCCACCCCATTGACG; 3′ oBK219-GGGAGTGGCACCTTCCAGGGTC
Terms and licenses: Academic/Nonprofit Terms; Industry Terms: Not Available to Industry
How to cite: pCMV-T7-SpCas9-BPNLS(SV40)-3xFLAG-P2A-mScarlet (MNW001) was a gift from Benjamin Kleinstiver (Addgene plasmid # 174091 ; http://n2t.net/addgene:174091 ; RRID:Addgene_174091)
