[The description below was written by a language model from this plasmid's Addgene catalogue record and pLannotate feature annotations shown in this document.]
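Description:
pCMV-T7-SpCas9-BPNLS(SV40)-3xFLAG-P2A-mScarlet (MNW001) is an 8.4 kb mammalian expression and in vitro transcription plasmid built by Gibson cloning on the JDS246 backbone. It is propagated in E. coli through a high-copy ColE1/pUC-type origin and selected with ampicillin via the β-lactamase (AmpR) gene and its own promoter. The remaining bacterial annotations (lac promoter and operator, CAP binding site, and short lacI, bom, MCS and SV40 promoter fragments) are backbone remnants with no stated role in the design. No mammalian selection marker is annotated.

The payload is a single transcription unit. The CMV immediate early enhancer and promoter drive expression in mammalian cells. A T7 promoter placed just downstream, immediately before the coding sequence, allows the same open reading frame to be transcribed in vitro with T7 RNA polymerase. The open reading frame encodes human codon-optimized Streptococcus pyogenes Cas9, the RNA-guided nuclease that makes double-strand breaks. Its C-terminus is fused to a bipartite nuclear localization signal for nuclear import and a 3xFLAG epitope for immunodetection or pulldown. A P2A ribosome-skipping peptide then links the red fluorescent protein mScarlet, so that Cas9 and the reporter are produced as separate polypeptides from one transcript, which ends at the bGH polyadenylation signal. The NLS and P2A are stated in the catalogue entry but not individually annotated in the feature table; they presumably occupy the unannotated gaps flanking the 3xFLAG.

mScarlet fluorescence marks cells expressing the nuclease, which is useful for gauging transfection or enriching expressing cells in genome editing experiments. No guide RNA cassette is annotated, so a guide would have to be supplied separately.
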