Features (pLannotate 1.2.2; 17 found; start..end, strand, type, name):
    132..335     +  promoter       CMV promoter: human cytomegalovirus (CMV) immediate early promoter
    377..395     +  promoter       T7 promoter: promoter for bacteriophage T7 RNA polymerase
    409..4512    +  CDS            Cas9: Cas9 (Csn1) endonuclease from the Streptococcus pyogenes Type II CRISPR/Cas system generates RNA-guided double strand breaks in DNA
   4600..4665    +  CDS            3xFLAG: three tandem FLAG® epitope tags, followed by an enterokinase cleavage site
   4741..5436    +  CDS            mScarlet: mScarlet is a basic (constitutively fluorescent) red fluorescent protein published in 2016, derived from synthetic construct. It has moderate acid sensitivity.
   5491..5715    +  polyA_signal   bGH poly(A) signal: bovine growth hormone polyadenylation signal
   5719..5740    +  promoter       SV40 promoter (fragment): SV40 enhancer and early promoter
   5745..5761    +  misc_feature   MCS (fragment): pBluescript multiple cloning site
   5810..5826    -  protein_bind   lac operator: The lac repressor binds to the lac operator to inhibit transcription in E. coli. This inhibition can be relieved by adding lactose or isopropyl-β-D-thiogalactopyranoside (IPTG). lac repressor encoded by lacI
   5834..5864    -  promoter       lac promoter: promoter for the E. coli lac operon
   5879..5900    -  protein_bind   CAP binding site: CAP binding activates transcription in the presence of cAMP. E. coli catabolite activator protein
   5913..6005    -  CDS            lacI (fragment): lac repressor; lacI; The lac repressor binds to the lac operator to inhibit transcription in E. coli. This inhibition can be relieved by adding lactose or isopropyl-β-D-thiogalactopyranoside (IPTG).
   6188..6776    -  rep_origin     ori: high-copy-number ColE1/pMB1/pBR322/pUC origin of replication
   6947..7807    -  CDS            AmpR: β-lactamase; bla; confers resistance to ampicillin, carbenicillin, and related antibiotics
   7808..7912    -  promoter       AmpR promoter: bla
   7983..8027    -  misc_feature   bom (fragment): basis of mobility region from pBR322
   8182..131     +  enhancer       CMV enhancer (across the origin): human cytomegalovirus immediate early enhancer
>Addgene plasmid #174091 | pCMV-T7-SpCas9-BPNLS(SV40)-3xFLAG-P2A-mScarlet (MNW001) | addgene full sequence | sequence record 341917 | Addgene NGS Result
ATATGCCAAGTACGCCCCCTATTGACGTCAATGACGGTAAATGGCCCGCCTGGCATTATGCCCAGTACAT
GACCTTATGGGACTTTCCTACTTGGCAGTACATCTACGTATTAGTCATCGCTATTACCATGGTGATGCGG
TTTTGGCAGTACATCAATGGGCGTGGATAGCGGTTTGACTCACGGGGATTTCCAAGTCTCCACCCCATTG
ACGTCAATGGGAGTTTGTTTTGGCACCAAAATCAACGGGACTTTCCAAAATGTCGTAACAACTCCGCCCC
ATTGACGCAAATGGGCGGTAGGCGTGTACGGTGGGAGGTCTATATAAGCAGAGCTGGTTTAGTGAACCGT
CAGATCCGCTAGAGATCCGCGGCCGCTAATACGACTCACTATAGGGAGAGCCGCCACCATGGACAAGAAG
TACAGCATCGGCCTGGACATCGGCACCAACTCTGTGGGCTGGGCCGTGATCACCGACGAGTACAAGGTGC
CCAGCAAGAAATTCAAGGTGCTGGGCAACACCGACCGGCACAGCATCAAGAAGAACCTGATCGGAGCCCT
GCTGTTCGACAGCGGCGAAACAGCCGAGGCCACCCGGCTGAAGAGAACCGCCAGAAGAAGATACACCAGA
CGGAAGAACCGGATCTGCTATCTGCAAGAGATCTTCAGCAACGAGATGGCCAAGGTGGACGACAGCTTCT
TCCACAGACTGGAAGAGTCCTTCCTGGTGGAAGAGGATAAGAAGCACGAGCGGCACCCCATCTTCGGCAA
CATCGTGGACGAGGTGGCCTACCACGAGAAGTACCCCACCATCTACCACCTGAGAAAGAAACTGGTGGAC
AGCACCGACAAGGCCGACCTGCGGCTGATCTATCTGGCCCTGGCCCACATGATCAAGTTCCGGGGCCACT
TCCTGATCGAGGGCGACCTGAACCCCGACAACAGCGACGTGGACAAGCTGTTCATCCAGCTGGTGCAGAC
CTACAACCAGCTGTTCGAGGAAAACCCCATCAACGCCAGCGGCGTGGACGCCAAGGCCATCCTGTCTGCC
AGACTGAGCAAGAGCAGACGGCTGGAAAATCTGATCGCCCAGCTGCCCGGCGAGAAGAAGAATGGCCTGT
TCGGAAACCTGATTGCCCTGAGCCTGGGCCTGACCCCCAACTTCAAGAGCAACTTCGACCTGGCCGAGGA
TGCCAAACTGCAGCTGAGCAAGGACACCTACGACGACGACCTGGACAACCTGCTGGCCCAGATCGGCGAC
CAGTACGCCGACCTGTTTCTGGCCGCCAAGAACCTGTCCGACGCCATCCTGCTGAGCGACATCCTGAGAG
TGAACACCGAGATCACCAAGGCCCCCCTGAGCGCCTCTATGATCAAGAGATACGACGAGCACCACCAGGA
CCTGACCCTGCTGAAAGCTCTCGTGCGGCAGCAGCTGCCTGAGAAGTACAAAGAGATTTTCTTCGACCAG
AGCAAGAACGGCTACGCCGGCTACATTGACGGCGGAGCCAGCCAGGAAGAGTTCTACAAGTTCATCAAGC
CCATCCTGGAAAAGATGGACGGCACCGAGGAACTGCTCGTGAAGCTGAACAGAGAGGACCTGCTGCGGAA
GCAGCGGACCTTCGACAACGGCAGCATCCCCCACCAGATCCACCTGGGAGAGCTGCACGCCATTCTGCGG
CGGCAGGAAGATTTTTACCCATTCCTGAAGGACAACCGGGAAAAGATCGAGAAGATCCTGACCTTCCGCA
TCCCCTACTACGTGGGCCCTCTGGCCAGGGGAAACAGCAGATTCGCCTGGATGACCAGAAAGAGCGAGGA
AACCATCACCCCCTGGAACTTCGAGGAAGTGGTGGACAAGGGCGCTTCCGCCCAGAGCTTCATCGAGCGG
ATGACCAACTTCGATAAGAACCTGCCCAACGAGAAGGTGCTGCCCAAGCACAGCCTGCTGTACGAGTACT
TCACCGTGTATAACGAGCTGACCAAAGTGAAATACGTGACCGAGGGAATGAGAAAGCCCGCCTTCCTGAG
CGGCGAGCAGAAAAAGGCCATCGTGGACCTGCTGTTCAAGACCAACCGGAAAGTGACCGTGAAGCAGCTG
AAAGAGGACTACTTCAAGAAAATCGAGTGCTTCGACTCCGTGGAAATCTCCGGCGTGGAAGATCGGTTCA
ACGCCTCCCTGGGCACATACCACGATCTGCTGAAAATTATCAAGGACAAGGACTTCCTGGACAATGAGGA
AAACGAGGACATTCTGGAAGATATCGTGCTGACCCTGACACTGTTTGAGGACAGAGAGATGATCGAGGAA
CGGCTGAAAACCTATGCCCACCTGTTCGACGACAAAGTGATGAAGCAGCTGAAGCGGCGGAGATACACCG
GCTGGGGCAGGCTGAGCCGGAAGCTGATCAACGGCATCCGGGACAAGCAGTCCGGCAAGACAATCCTGGA
TTTCCTGAAGTCCGACGGCTTCGCCAACAGAAACTTCATGCAGCTGATCCACGACGACAGCCTGACCTTT
AAAGAGGACATCCAGAAAGCCCAGGTGTCCGGCCAGGGCGATAGCCTGCACGAGCACATTGCCAATCTGG
CCGGCAGCCCCGCCATTAAGAAGGGCATCCTGCAGACAGTGAAGGTGGTGGACGAGCTCGTGAAAGTGAT
GGGCCGGCACAAGCCCGAGAACATCGTGATCGAAATGGCCAGAGAGAACCAGACCACCCAGAAGGGACAG
AAGAACAGCCGCGAGAGAATGAAGCGGATCGAAGAGGGCATCAAAGAGCTGGGCAGCCAGATCCTGAAAG
AACACCCCGTGGAAAACACCCAGCTGCAGAACGAGAAGCTGTACCTGTACTACCTGCAGAATGGGCGGGA
TATGTACGTGGACCAGGAACTGGACATCAACCGGCTGTCCGACTACGATGTGGACCATATCGTGCCTCAG
AGCTTTCTGAAGGACGACTCCATCGACAACAAGGTGCTGACCAGAAGCGACAAGAACCGGGGCAAGAGCG
ACAACGTGCCCTCCGAAGAGGTCGTGAAGAAGATGAAGAACTACTGGCGGCAGCTGCTGAACGCCAAGCT
GATTACCCAGAGAAAGTTCGACAATCTGACCAAGGCCGAGAGAGGCGGCCTGAGCGAACTGGATAAGGCC
GGCTTCATCAAGAGACAGCTGGTGGAAACCCGGCAGATCACAAAGCACGTGGCACAGATCCTGGACTCCC
GGATGAACACTAAGTACGACGAGAATGACAAGCTGATCCGGGAAGTGAAAGTGATCACCCTGAAGTCCAA
GCTGGTGTCCGATTTCCGGAAGGATTTCCAGTTTTACAAAGTGCGCGAGATCAACAACTACCACCACGCC
CACGACGCCTACCTGAACGCCGTCGTGGGAACCGCCCTGATCAAAAAGTACCCTAAGCTGGAAAGCGAGT
TCGTGTACGGCGACTACAAGGTGTACGACGTGCGGAAGATGATCGCCAAGAGCGAGCAGGAAATCGGCAA
GGCTACCGCCAAGTACTTCTTCTACAGCAACATCATGAACTTTTTCAAGACCGAGATTACCCTGGCCAAC
GGCGAGATCCGGAAGCGGCCTCTGATCGAGACAAACGGCGAAACCGGGGAGATCGTGTGGGATAAGGGCC
GGGATTTTGCCACCGTGCGGAAAGTGCTGAGCATGCCCCAAGTGAATATCGTGAAAAAGACCGAGGTGCA
GACAGGCGGCTTCAGCAAAGAGTCTATCCTGCCCAAGAGGAACAGCGATAAGCTGATCGCCAGAAAGAAG
GACTGGGACCCTAAGAAGTACGGCGGCTTCGACAGCCCCACCGTGGCCTATTCTGTGCTGGTGGTGGCCA
AAGTGGAAAAGGGCAAGTCCAAGAAACTGAAGAGTGTGAAAGAGCTGCTGGGGATCACCATCATGGAAAG
AAGCAGCTTCGAGAAGAATCCCATCGACTTTCTGGAAGCCAAGGGCTACAAAGAAGTGAAAAAGGACCTG
ATCATCAAGCTGCCTAAGTACTCCCTGTTCGAGCTGGAAAACGGCCGGAAGAGAATGCTGGCCTCTGCCG
GCGAACTGCAGAAGGGAAACGAACTGGCCCTGCCCTCCAAATATGTGAACTTCCTGTACCTGGCCAGCCA
CTATGAGAAGCTGAAGGGCTCCCCCGAGGATAATGAGCAGAAACAGCTGTTTGTGGAACAGCACAAGCAC
TACCTGGACGAGATCATCGAGCAGATCAGCGAGTTCTCCAAGAGAGTGATCCTGGCCGACGCTAATCTGG
ACAAAGTGCTGTCCGCCTACAACAAGCACCGGGATAAGCCCATCAGAGAGCAGGCCGAGAATATCATCCA
CCTGTTTACCCTGACCAATCTGGGAGCCCCTGCCGCCTTCAAGTACTTTGACACCACCATCGACCGGAAG
AGGTACACCAGCACCAAAGAGGTGCTGGACGCCACCCTGATCCACCAGAGCATCACCGGCCTGTACGAGA
CACGGATCGACCTGTCTCAGCTGGGAGGCGACGGATCCGGCGGAGGCGGAAGCGGGAAAAGAACCGCCGA
CGGCAGCGAATTCGAGCCCAAGAAGAAGAGGAAAGTCTCGAGCGGAGGCGACTACAAAGACCATGACGGT
GATTATAAAGATCATGACATCGATTACAAGGATGACGATGACAAGGGAGGCGGTGGAAGCGGCGCAACAA
ACTTCTCTCTGCTGAAACAAGCCGGAGATGTCGAAGAGAATCCTGGACCGATGGTGAGCAAGGGCGAGGC
AGTGATCAAGGAGTTCATGCGGTTCAAGGTGCACATGGAGGGCTCCATGAACGGCCACGAGTTCGAGATC
GAGGGCGAGGGCGAGGGCCGCCCCTACGAGGGCACCCAGACCGCCAAGCTGAAGGTGACCAAGGGTGGCC
CCCTGCCCTTCTCCTGGGACATCCTGTCCCCTCAGTTCATGTACGGCTCCAGGGCCTTCACCAAGCACCC
CGCCGACATCCCCGACTACTATAAGCAGTCCTTCCCCGAGGGCTTCAAGTGGGAGCGCGTGATGAACTTC
GAGGACGGCGGCGCCGTGACCGTGACCCAGGACACCTCCCTGGAGGACGGCACCCTGATCTACAAGGTGA
AGCTCCGCGGCACCAACTTCCCTCCTGACGGCCCCGTAATGCAGAAGAAGACAATGGGCTGGGAAGCGTC
CACCGAGCGGTTGTACCCCGAGGACGGCGTGCTGAAGGGCGACATTAAGATGGCCCTGCGCCTGAAGGAC
GGCGGCCGCTACCTGGCGGACTTCAAGACCACCTACAAGGCCAAGAAGCCCGTGCAGATGCCCGGCGCCT
ACAACGTCGACCGCAAGTTGGACATCACCTCCCACAACGAGGACTACACCGTGGTGGAACAGTACGAACG
CTCCGAGGGCCGCCACTCCACCGGCGGCATGGACGAGCTGTACAAGTGACCGGTCATCATCACCATCACC
ATTGAGTTTAAACCCGCTGATCAGCCTCGACTGTGCCTTCTAGTTGCCAGCCATCTGTTGTTTGCCCCTC
CCCCGTGCCTTCCTTGACCCTGGAAGGTGCCACTCCCACTGTCCTTTCCTAATAAAATGAGGAAATTGCA
TCGCATTGTCTGAGTAGGTGTCATTCTATTCTGGGGGGTGGGGTGGGGCAGGACAGCAAGGGGGAGGATT
GGGAAGACAATAGCAGGCATGCTGGGGATGCGGTGGGCTCTATGGCTTCTGAGGCGGAAAGAACCAGCTG
GGGCTCGATACCGTCGACCTCTAGCTAGAGCTTGGCGTAATCATGGTCATAGCTGTTTCCTGTGTGAAAT
TGTTATCCGCTCACAATTCCACACAACATACGAGCCGGAAGCATAAAGTGTAAAGCCTAGGGTGCCTAAT
GAGTGAGCTAACTCACATTAATTGCGTTGCGCTCACTGCCCGCTTTCCAGTCGGGAAACCTGTCGTGCCA
GCTGCATTAATGAATCGGCCAACGCGCGGGGAGAGGCGGTTTGCGTATTGGGCGCTCTTCCGCTTCCTCG
CTCACTGACTCGCTGCGCTCGGTCGTTCGGCTGCGGCGAGCGGTATCAGCTCACTCAAAGGCGGTAATAC
GGTTATCCACAGAATCAGGGGATAACGCAGGAAAGAACATGTGAGCAAAAGGCCAGCAAAAGGCCAGGAA
CCGTAAAAAGGCCGCGTTGCTGGCGTTTTTCCATAGGCTCCGCCCCCCTGACGAGCATCACAAAAATCGA
CGCTCAAGTCAGAGGTGGCGAAACCCGACAGGACTATAAAGATACCAGGCGTTTCCCCCTGGAAGCTCCC
TCGTGCGCTCTCCTGTTCCGACCCTGCCGCTTACCGGATACCTGTCCGCCTTTCTCCCTTCGGGAAGCGT
GGCGCTTTCTCATAGCTCACGCTGTAGGTATCTCAGTTCGGTGTAGGTCGTTCGCTCCAAGCTGGGCTGT
GTGCACGAACCCCCCGTTCAGCCCGACCGCTGCGCCTTATCCGGTAACTATCGTCTTGAGTCCAACCCGG
TAAGACACGACTTATCGCCACTGGCAGCAGCCACTGGTAACAGGATTAGCAGAGCGAGGTATGTAGGCGG
TGCTACAGAGTTCTTGAAGTGGTGGCCTAACTACGGCTACACTAGAAGAACAGTATTTGGTATCTGCGCT
CTGCTGAAGCCAGTTACCTTCGGAAAAAGAGTTGGTAGCTCTTGATCCGGCAAACAAACCACCGCTGGTA
GCGGTGGTTTTTTTGTTTGCAAGCAGCAGATTACGCGCAGAAAAAAAGGATCTCAAGAAGATCCTTTGAT
CTTTTCTACGGGGTCTGACGCTCAGTGGAACGAAAACTCACGTTAAGGGATTTTGGTCATGAGATTATCA
AAAAGGATCTTCACCTAGATCCTTTTAAATTAAAAATGAAGTTTTAAATCAATCTAAAGTATATATGAGT
AAACTTGGTCTGACAGTTACCAATGCTTAATCAGTGAGGCACCTATCTCAGCGATCTGTCTATTTCGTTC
ATCCATAGTTGCCTGACTCCCCGTCGTGTAGATAACTACGATACGGGAGGGCTTACCATCTGGCCCCAGT
GCTGCAATGATACCGCGAGACCCACGCTCACCGGCTCCAGATTTATCAGCAATAAACCAGCCAGCCGGAA
GGGCCGAGCGCAGAAGTGGTCCTGCAACTTTATCCGCCTCCATCCAGTCTATTAATTGTTGCCGGGAAGC
TAGAGTAAGTAGTTCGCCAGTTAATAGTTTGCGCAACGTTGTTGCCATTGCTACAGGCATCGTGGTGTCA
CGCTCGTCGTTTGGTATGGCTTCATTCAGCTCCGGTTCCCAACGATCAAGGCGAGTTACATGATCCCCCA
TGTTGTGCAAAAAAGCGGTTAGCTCCTTCGGTCCTCCGATCGTTGTCAGAAGTAAGTTGGCCGCAGTGTT
ATCACTCATGGTTATGGCAGCACTGCATAATTCTCTTACTGTCATGCCATCCGTAAGATGCTTTTCTGTG
ACTGGTGAGTACTCAACCAAGTCATTCTGAGAATAGTGTATGCGGCGACCGAGTTGCTCTTGCCCGGCGT
CAATACGGGATAATACCGCGCCACATAGCAGAACTTTAAAAGTGCTCATCATTGGAAAACGTTCTTCGGG
GCGAAAACTCTCAAGGATCTTACCGCTGTTGAGATCCAGTTCGATGTAACCCACTCGTGCACCCAACTGA
TCTTCAGCATCTTTTACTTTCACCAGCGTTTCTGGGTGAGCAAAAACAGGAAGGCAAAATGCCGCAAAAA
AGGGAATAAGGGCGACACGGAAATGTTGAATACTCATACTCTTCCTTTTTCAATATTATTGAAGCATTTA
TCAGGGTTATTGTCTCATGAGCGGATACATATTTGAATGTATTTAGAAAAATAAACAAATAGGGGTTCCG
CGCACATTTCCCCGAAAAGTGCCACCTGACGTCGACGGATCGGGAGATCGATCTCCCGATCCCCTAGGGT
CGACTCTCAGTACAATCTGCTCTGATGCCGCATAGTTAAGCCAGTATCTGCTCCCTGCTTGTGTGTTGGA
GGTCGCTGAGTAGTGCGCGAGCAAAATTTAAGCTACAACAAGGCAAGGCTTGACCGACAATTGCATGAAG
AATCTGCTTAGGGTTAGGCGTTTTGCGCTGCTTCGCGATGTACGGGCCAGATATACGCGTTGACATTGAT
TATTGACTAGTTATTAATAGTAATCAATTACGGGGTCATTAGTTCATAGCCCATATATGGAGTTCCGCGT
TACATAACTTACGGTAAATGGCCCGCCTGGCTGACCGCCCAACGACCCCCGCCCATTGACGTCAATAATG
ACGTATGTTCCCATAGTAACGCCAATAGGGACTTTCCATTGACGTCAATGGGTGGAGTATTTACGGTAAA
CTGCCCACTTGGCAGTACATCAAGTGTATC
